>Addgene plasmid #160539 | pTricHis-PLY-WT-no charge | addgene full sequence | sequence record 322580 | Addgene NGS Result
AGCGCGAATTGATCTGGTTTGACAGCTTATCATCGACTGCACGGTGCACCAATGCTTCTGGCGTCAGGCA
GCCATCGGAAGCTGTGGTATGGCTGTGCAGGTCGTAAATCACTGCATAATTCGTGTCGCTCAAGGCGCAC
TCCCGTTCTGGATAATGTTTTTTGCGCCGACATCATAACGGTTCTGGCAAATATTCTGAAATGAGCTGTT
GACAATTAATCATCCGGCTCGTATAATGTGTGGAATTGTGAGCGGATAACAATTTCACACAGGAAACAGC
GCCGCTGAGAAAAAGCGAAGCGGCACTGCTCTTTAACAATTTATCAGACAATCTGTGTGGGCACTCGACC
GGAATTATCGATTAACTTTATTATTAAAAATTAAAGAGGTATATATTAATGTATCGATTAAATAAGGAGG
AATAAACCATGGGGGGTTCTCATCATCATCATCATCATGGTATGGCTAGCATGACTGGTGGACAGCAAAT
GGGTCGGGATCTGTACGACGATGACGATAAGGATCGATGGGGATCCATGGCAAATAAAGCGGTAAATGAC
TTTATTCTTGCAATGAATTACGATAAGAAGAAACTTCTGACCCATCAGGGCGAATCGATTGAAAATCGTT
TCATCAAAGAGGGTAATCAGCTTCCCGATGAGTTTGTAGTCATCGAACGTAAGAAGCGTAGTCTCTCGAC
TAATACCAGTGATATTTCTGTGACGGCCACTAACGACAGCCGCCTGTATCCGGGAGCCCTGTTGGTAGTG
GATGAGACCTTGCTGGAGAATAATCCTACGTTACTTGCCGTAGATCGTGCCCCGATGACGTATTCAATTG
ATCTGCCAGGTTTGGCTTCATCCGATTCGTTCTTACAAGTGGAAGACCCGAGCAATTCTTCTGTACGCGG
TGCGGTAAACGATCTGCTGGCGAAGTGGCATCAAGATTATGGTCAGGTTAATAATGTTCCAGCCCGCATG
CAGTATGAAAAGATCACGGCTCACAGTATGGAACAACTGAAGGTGAAGTTTGGATCAGACTTTGAAAAGA
CCGGAAATTCGCTGGATATTGATTTTAACTCAGTGCATTCCGGAGAGAAGCAGATTCAGATTGTTAATTT
CAAGCAGATTTATTATACCGTGAGCGTTGACGCAGTGAAGAATCCGGGTGATGTGTTTCAAGATACAGTC
ACTGTTGAGGATTTAAAACAGCGTGGTATTTCCGCAGAGCGTCCTCTCGTTTATATTAGCAGTGTGGCGT
ATGGTCGCCAAGTATATTTGAAGTTAGAAACAACGTCCAAGTCTGATGAAGTAGAGGCGGCATTTGAAGC
GCTCATCAAAGGGGTCAAGGTGGCCCCACAGACCGAGTGGGCGGCGATTTTGGCCGCTACGGAAGTGAAG
GCGGTTATTCTGGGTGGCGACCCTTCGTCCGGGGCCCGCGTCGTAACAGGCAAGGTGGATATGGTGGAAG
ACTTGATTCAGGAAGGATCCCGCTTTACCGCGGATCATCCTGGTCTTCCCATTTCGTATACTACCAGTTT
TCTTCGTGACAATGTGGTGGCCACCTTTCAAAACTCTACCGACTATGTGGAGACGAAGGTCACCGCCTAC
CGTAACGGTGATCTCCTTCTGGATCATTCGGGCGCATATGTAGCGCAATATTATATTACTTGGGATGAAC
TGAGTTATGATCATCAAGGCAAGGAAGTACTTACTCCCAAGGCATGGGACCGTAATGGCCAGGATCTTAC
GGCGCACTTTACTACCAGCATTCCTCTCAAAGGTAATGTGCGTAATCTTAGTGTTAAAATTCGTGAGTGT
ACCGGACTTGCCTGGGAATGGTGGCGTACCGTTTATGAGAAAACCGATCTCCCACTGGTCCGTAAGCGTA
CAATTAGTATTTGGGGAACTACACTGTATCCTCAGGTAGAGGATAAGGTTGAAAATGACTAATTCGAAGC
TTGGCTGTTTTGGCGGATGAGAGAAGATTTTCAGCCTGATACAGATTAAATCAGAACGCAGAAGCGGTCT
GATAAAACAGAATTTGCCTGGCGGCAGTAGCGCGGTGGTCCCACCTGACCCCATGCCGAACTCAGAAGTG
AAACGCCGTAGCGCCGATGGTAGTGTGGGGTCTCCCCATGCGAGAGTAGGGAACTGCCAGGCATCAAATA
AAACGAAAGGCTCAGTCGAAAGACTGGGCCTTTCGTTTTATCTGTTGTTTGTCGGTGAACGCTCTCCTGA
GTAGGACAAATCCGCCGGGAGCGGATTTGAACGTTGCGAAGCAACGGCCCGGAGGGTGGCGGGCAGGACG
CCCGCCATAAACTGCCAGGCATCAAATTAAGCAGAAGGCCATCCTGACGGATGGCCTTTTTGCGTTTCTA
CAAACTCTTTTGTTTATTTTTCTAAATACATTCAAATATGTATCCGCTCATGAGACAATAACCCTGATAA
ATGCTTCAATAATATTGAAAAAGGAAGAGTATGAGTATTCAACATTTCCGTGTCGCCCTTATTCCCTTTT
TTGCGGCATTTTGCCTTCCTGTTTTTGCTCACCCAGAAACGCTGGTGAAAGTAAAAGATGCTGAAGATCA
GTTGGGTGCACGAGTGGGTTACATCGAACTGGATCTCAACAGCGGTAAGATCCTTGAGAGTTTTCGCCCC
GAAGAACGTTTTCCAATGATGAGCACTTTTAAAGTTCTGCTATGTGGCGCGGTATTATCCCGTGTTGACG
CCGGGCAAGAGCAACTCGGTCGCCGCATACACTATTCTCAGAATGACTTGGTTGAGTACTCACCAGTCAC
AGAAAAGCATCTTACGGATGGCATGACAGTAAGAGAATTATGCAGTGCTGCCATAACCATGAGTGATAAC
ACTGCGGCCAACTTACTTCTGACAACGATCGGAGGACCGAAGGAGCTAACCGCTTTTTTGCACAACATGG
GGGATCATGTAACTCGCCTTGATCGTTGGGAACCGGAGCTGAATGAAGCCATACCAAACGACGAGCGTGA
CACCACGATGCCTGTAGCAATGGCAACAACGTTGCGCAAACTATTAACTGGCGAACTACTTACTCTAGCT
TCCCGGCAACAATTAATAGACTGGATGGAGGCGGATAAAGTTGCAGGACCACTTCTGCGCTCGGCCCTTC
CGGCTGGCTGGTTTATTGCTGATAAATCTGGAGCCGGTGAGCGTGGGTCTCGCGGTATCATTGCAGCACT
GGGGCCAGATGGTAAGCCCTCCCGTATCGTAGTTATCTACACGACGGGGAGTCAGGCAACTATGGATGAA
CGAAATAGACAGATCGCTGAGATAGGTGCCTCACTGATTAAGCATTGGTAACTGTCAGACCAAGTTTACT
CATATATACTTTAGATTGATTTAAAACTTCATTTTTAATTTAAAAGGATCTAGGTGAAGATCCTTTTTGA
TAATCTCATGACCAAAATCCCTTAACGTGAGTTTTCGTTCCACTGAGCGTCAGACCCCGTAGAAAAGATC
AAAGGATCTTCTTGAGATCCTTTTTTTCTGCGCGTAATCTGCTGCTTGCAAACAAAAAAACCACCGCTAC
CAGCGGTGGTTTGTTTGCCGGATCAAGAGCTACCAACTCTTTTTCCGAAGGTAACTGGCTTCAGCAGAGC
GCAGATACCAAATACTGTCCTTCTAGTGTAGCCGTAGTTAGGCCACCACTTCAAGAACTCTGTAGCACCG
CCTACATACCTCGCTCTGCTAATCCTGTTACCAGTGGCTGCTGCCAGTGGCGATAAGTCGTGTCTTACCG
GGTTGGACTCAAGACGATAGTTACCGGATAAGGCGCAGCGGTCGGGCTGAACGGGGGGTTCGTGCACACA
GCCCAGCTTGGAGCGAACGACCTACACCGAACTGAGATACCTACAGCGTGAGCTATGAGAAAGCGCCACG
CTTCCCGAAGGGAGAAAGGCGGACAGGTATCCGGTAAGCGGCAGGGTCGGAACAGGAGAGCGCACGAGGG
AGCTTCCAGGGGGAAACGCCTGGTATCTTTATAGTCCTGTCGGGTTTCGCCACCTCTGACTTGAGCGTCG
ATTTTTGTGATGCTCGTCAGGGGGGCGGAGCCTATGGAAAAACGCCAGCAACGCGGCCTTTTTACGGTTC
CTGGCCTTTTGCTGGCCTTTTGCTCACATGTTCTTTCCTGCGTTATCCCCTGATTCTGTGGATAACCGTA
TTACCGCCTTTGAGTGAGCTGATACCGCTCGCCGCAGCCGAACGACCGAGCGCAGCGAGTCAGTGAGCGA
GGAAGCGGAAGAGCGCCTGATGCGGTATTTTCTCCTTACGCATCTGTGCGGTATTTCACACCGCATATGG
TGCACTCTCAGTACAATCTGCTCTGATGCCGCATAGTTAAGCCAGTATACACTCCGCTATCGCTACGTGA
CTGGGTCATGGCTGCGCCCCGACACCCGCCAACACCCGCTGACGCGCCCTGACGGGCTTGTCTGCTCCCG
GCATCCGCTTACAGACAAGCTGTGACCGTCTCCGGGAGCTGCATGTGTCAGAGGTTTTCACCGTCATCAC
CGAAACGCGCGAGGCAGCAGATCAATTCGCGCGCGAAGGCGAAGCGGCATGCATTTACGTTGACACCATC
GAATGGTGCAAAACCTTTCGCGGTATGGCATGATAGCGCCCGGAAGAGAGTCAATTCAGGGTGGTGAATG
TGAAACCAGTAACGTTATACGATGTCGCAGAGTATGCCGGTGTCTCTTATCAGACCGTTTCCCGCGTGGT
GAACCAGGCCAGCCACGTTTCTGCGAAAACGCGGGAAAAAGTGGAAGCGGCGATGGCGGAGCTGAATTAC
ATTCCCAACCGCGTGGCACAACAACTGGCGGGCAAACAGTCGTTGCTGATTGGCGTTGCCACCTCCAGTC
TGGCCCTGCACGCGCCGTCGCAAATTGTCGCGGCGATTAAATCTCGCGCCGATCAACTGGGTGCCAGCGT
GGTGGTGTCGATGGTAGAACGAAGCGGCGTCGAAGCCTGTAAAGCGGCGGTGCACAATCTTCTCGCGCAA
CGCGTCAGTGGGCTGATCATTAACTATCCGCTGGATGACCAGGATGCCATTGCTGTGGAAGCTGCCTGCA
CTAATGTTCCGGCGTTATTTCTTGATGTCTCTGACCAGACACCCATCAACAGTATTATTTTCTCCCATGA
AGACGGTACGCGACTGGGCGTGGAGCATCTGGTCGCATTGGGTCACCAGCAAATCGCGCTGTTAGCGGGC
CCATTAAGTTCTGTCTCGGCGCGTCTGCGTCTGGCTGGCTGGCATAAATATCTCACTCGCAATCAAATTC
AGCCGATAGCGGAACGGGAAGGCGACTGGAGTGCCATGTCCGGTTTTCAACAAACCATGCAAATGCTGAA
TGAGGGCATCGTTCCCACTGCGATGCTGGTTGCCAACGATCAGATGGCGCTGGGCGCAATGCGCGCCATT
ACCGAGTCCGGGCTGCGCGTTGGTGCGGATATCTCGGTAGTGGGATACGACGATACCGAAGACAGCTCAT
GTTATATCCCGCCGTTAACCACCATCAAACAGGATTTTCGCCTGCTGGGGCAAACCAGCGTGGACCGCTT
GCTGCAACTCTCTCAGGGCCAGGCGGTGAAGGGCAATCAGCTGTTGCCCGTCTCACTGGTGAAAAGAAAA
ACCACCCTGGCGCCCAATACGCAAACCGCCTCTCCCCGCGCGTTGGCCGATTCATTAATGCAGCTGGCAC
GACAGGTTTCCCGACTGGAAAGCGGGCAGTGAGCGCAACGCAATTAATGTAAGTT
Features (pLannotate 1.2.2; 20 found; start..end, strand, type, name):
     19..36      +  promoter       tet promoter (fragment): E. coli promoter for tetracycline efflux protein gene
     32..133     -  CDS            yciV (fragment): RNAAM_ECOLI - Also known as trpH From Escherichia coli (strain K12).
    209..238     +  promoter       trc promoter: strong E. coli promoter; hybrid between the trp and lac UV5 promoters
    246..262     +  protein_bind   lac operator: The lac repressor binds to the lac operator to inhibit transcription in E. coli. This inhibition can be relieved by adding lactose or isopropyl-β-D-thiogalactopyranoside (IPTG). lac repressor encoded by lacI
    279..348     +  misc_feature   rrnG antiterminator: antiterminator from the E. coli rrnG leader region (Berg et al., 1989)
    399..425     +  CDS            minicistron: synthetic cistron containing a ribosome binding site (Shine-Dalgarno sequence), for enhancing the bacterial expression of a downstream cistron (Schoner, 1997) This first cistron should terminate 3 bp upstream of the ATG for the second cistron.
    441..461     +  CDS            capTEV™ (fragment): composite tag for in vivo biotinylation, TEV protease cleavage, and 6xHis tagging
    462..494     +  CDS            T7 tag (gene 10 leader): leader peptide from bacteriophage T7 gene 10 promotes efficient translation in E. coli
    498..521     +  CDS            Xpress™ tag: Xpress™ epitope tag, including an enterokinase recognition and cleavage site
    537..1949    +  CDS            ply: TACY_STRP2 - Experimental evidence at protein level: Swiss-Prot protein existence level 1. A cholesterol-dependent toxin that causes cytolysis by forming pores in cholesterol-containing host membranes. After binding to target membranes, the protein undergoes a major conformation change, leading to its insertion in the host membrane and formation of an oligomeric pore complex. Cholesterol is required for binding to host membranes, membrane insertion and pore formation; cholesterol binding is mediated by a Thr-Leu pair in the C-terminus. Can be reversibly inactivated by oxidation. From Streptoco
   2046..2161    +  ncRNA          5S rRNA: Accession: RF00001 - 5S ribosomal RNA
   2165..2251    +  terminator     rrnB T1 terminator: Escherichia coli rrnB; transcription terminator T1 from the E. coli rrnB gene
   2343..2370    +  terminator     rrnB T2 terminator: transcription terminator T2 from the E. coli rrnB gene
   2389..2480    +  promoter       AmpR promoter: bla
   2481..3341    +  CDS            AmpR: β-lactamase; bla; confers resistance to ampicillin, carbenicillin, and related antibiotics
   3512..4100    +  rep_origin     ori: high-copy-number ColE1/pMB1/pBR322/pUC origin of replication
   4286..4426    -  misc_feature   bom: basis of mobility region from pBR322
   4528..4568    -  CDS            rop (fragment): Rop protein, which maintains plasmids at low copy number; rop
   4612..4689    +  promoter       lacIq promoter: lacI (mutant); In the lacIq allele, a single base change in the promoter boosts expression of the lacI gene about 10-fold.
   4690..5772    +  CDS            lacI: lac repressor; lacI; The lac repressor binds to the lac operator to inhibit transcription in E. coli. This inhibition can be relieved by adding lactose or isopropyl-β-D-thiogalactopyranoside (IPTG).
