[The description below was written by a language model from this plasmid's Addgene catalogue record and pLannotate feature annotations shown in this document.]
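Description:
pTricHis-PLY-WT-no charge is a bacterial expression plasmid built on the commercial pTrcHisA-type backbone (recorded as pTricHisA) for producing a mutant form of pneumolysin (PLY), the cholesterol-dependent pore-forming cytolysin of Streptococcus pneumoniae. The 5.8 kb plasmid is maintained in E. coli through a high-copy ColE1/pMB1-type origin with only a fragment of rop remaining, alongside the pBR322 bom region. It is selected with ampicillin via the β-lactamase gene.

Expression is driven by the hybrid trc promoter under control of a lac operator. The plasmid carries its own lacI gene behind the lacIq promoter, so transcription stays repressed until IPTG is added. Downstream of the promoter sit an rrnG antiterminator and a translation-enhancing minicistron. The open reading frame then begins with the backbone's N-terminal leader: a His tag (annotated as a 6xHis-containing fragment), the T7 gene 10 leader and the Xpress epitope with its enterokinase cleavage site. The ply coding sequence follows and is terminated by the rrnB T1 and T2 terminators.

The insert was introduced by Gibson assembly and carries four alanine substitutions, K279A, Q280A, D283A and N284A, which remove charged and polar side chains, as the "no charge" name suggests. The depositor comment describes the gene as codon optimized with all native cysteines removed before further mutation, but it refers to "ILY" rather than PLY, so whether it applies to this insert is uncertain. The construct is intended for recombinant expression and His-tag purification of this PLY variant, with a DE3 expression strain recommended, in the context of studies on cytolysin activity and membrane specificity.
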