Addgene plasmid #160539: pTricHis-PLY-WT-no charge
Purpose: Expression of inserted PLY variant
Depositing lab: Doryen Bubeck. Depositing organization: Imperial College London. Publication: Structural basis for tuning activity and membrane specificity of bacterial cytolysins. Shah NR, Voisin TB, Parsons ES, Boyd CM, Hoogenboom BW, Bubeck D. Nat Commun. 2020 Nov 16;11(1):5818. doi: 10.1038/s41467-020-19482-6. PubMed 33199689.
Backbone
  Vector backbone: pTricHisA
  Backbone manufacturer: ThermoFisher
  Vector type: Bacterial Expression
Growth in bacteria
  Bacterial resistance: Ampicillin, 100 μg/mL
  Growth temperature: 37°C
  Growth strain: DH5alpha
  Growth instructions: Depositor recommends using BL21 (DE3) for protein expression and purification.
  Copy number: High Copy
Gene/Insert
  Gene/Insert name: PLY-WT-no charge
  Species: Other
  Insert size (bp): 1524
  Mutation: K279A, Q280A, D283A, N284A
  Tag / fusion protein: His-Tag (N terminal on backbone)
  Cloning method: Gibson Cloning
Terms and licenses: Academic/Nonprofit Terms; Industry Terms: Not Available to Industry
Depositor comments: ILY gene is codon optimized, and all native Cys removed, before additional mutations were added.
How to cite: pTricHis-PLY-WT-no charge was a gift from Doryen Bubeck (Addgene plasmid # 160539 ; http://n2t.net/addgene:160539 ; RRID:Addgene_160539)
